Addgene plasmid #116533: pHAGE-PIK3CA-R108L
Purpose: Lentiviral expression of PIK3CA R108L
Depositing lab: Gordon Mills & Kenneth Scott. Depositing organization: Baylor College of Medicine. Publication: Systematic Functional Annotation of Somatic Mutations in Cancer. Ng PK, Li J, Jeong KJ, Shao S, Chen H, Tsang YH, Sengupta S, Wang Z, Bhavana VH, Tran R, Soewito S, Minussi DC, Moreno D, Kong K, Dogruluk T, Lu H, Gao J, Tokheim C, Zhou DC, Johnson AM, Zeng J, Ip CKM, Ju Z, Wester M, Yu S, Li Y, Vellano CP, Schultz N, Karchin R, Ding L, Lu Y, Cheung LWT, Chen K, Shaw KR, Meric-Bernstam F, Scott KL, Yi S, Sahni N, Liang H, Mills GB. Cancer Cell. 2018 Mar 12;33(3):450-462.e10. doi: 10.1016/j.ccell.2018.01.021. PubMed 29533785.
Backbone
  Vector backbone: pHAGE
  Vector type: Lentiviral
Growth in bacteria
  Bacterial resistance: Ampicillin, 100 μg/mL
  Growth temperature: 37°C
  Growth strain: Stbl3
  Copy number: High Copy
Gene/Insert
  Gene/Insert name: PIK3CA
  Species: H. sapiens (human)
  Mutation: R108L
  Entrez Gene: PIK3CA (a.k.a. CCM4, CLAPO, CLOVE, CWS5, HMH, MCAP, MCM, MCMTC, PI3K, PI3K-alpha, p110-alpha)
  Cloning method: Gateway Cloning
Terms and licenses: Academic/Nonprofit Terms; Industry Terms: Not Available to Industry
How to cite: pHAGE-PIK3CA-R108L was a gift from Gordon Mills & Kenneth Scott (Addgene plasmid # 116533 ; http://n2t.net/addgene:116533 ; RRID:Addgene_116533)
