[The description below was written by a language model from this plasmid's Addgene catalogue record and pLannotate feature annotations shown in this document.]
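Description:
pHAGE-PIK3CA-R108L is an HIV-1-derived lentiviral expression plasmid of about 11.7 kb, built on the pHAGE backbone to deliver a mutant form of human PIK3CA, the p110-alpha catalytic subunit of phosphoinositide 3-kinase, carrying the R108L substitution. In bacteria it is maintained through a high-copy ColE1/pUC-type origin and selected with ampicillin via the bla gene. The viral portion has a truncated 5' LTR, the Ψ packaging signal with an adjoining gag fragment, the Rev response element, the cPPT/CTS, and a ΔU3 self-inactivating 3' LTR. Together these allow the transcript to be packaged, exported and integrated when packaging functions are supplied in trans, while disabling LTR promoter activity after integration.

Between the LTRs, the constitutive human EF-1α promoter drives the PIK3CA open reading frame, which is flanked by attB1 and attB2 sites left by Gateway recombination cloning. Downstream lie short T3 and T7 promoter sequences, an attB4 fragment and a V5 epitope sequence. The record does not indicate whether the V5 tag is fused in frame to PIK3CA, so a tagged product should not be assumed. An EMCV IRES then directs translation of puromycin N-acetyltransferase from the same transcript, linking puromycin selection of transduced cells to expression of the insert, and a WPRE enhances transcript stability and expression. The remaining annotations (nef, lacI, lac promoter and SV40 fragments) are backbone remnants.

The stated purpose is lentiviral expression of PIK3CA R108L. The associated publication concerns systematic functional annotation of somatic cancer mutations, so the construct fits stable expression of this variant in mammalian cells to assess its functional effects.
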