Features (pLannotate 1.2.2; 30 found; start..end, strand, type, name):
    377..634     +  LTR            5' LTR (truncated): truncated 5' long terminal repeat (LTR) from HIV-1
    681..806     +  misc_feature   HIV-1 Ψ: packaging signal of human immunodeficiency virus type 1
    790..1128    +  CDS            HIV-1 gag (fragment): gag protein from human immunodeficiency virus 1; gag
   1303..1536    +  misc_feature   RRE: The Rev response element (RRE) of HIV-1 allows for Rev-dependent mRNA export from the nucleus to the cytoplasm.
   1913..2013    +  CDS            Rev (fragment): human immunodeficiency virus 1 (HIV-1) Rev protein; rev; enhances nuclear export of unspliced and incompletely spliced viral mRNAs
   2058..2175    +  misc_feature   cPPT/CTS: central polypurine tract and central termination sequence of HIV-1
   2223..3401    +  promoter       EF-1α promoter: strong constitutive promoter for human elongation factor EF-1α
   3422..3442    +  protein_bind   attB1: mutant version of attB; core recombination site for the Gateway® BP reaction BP Clonase™
   3448..6651    +  CDS            PIK3CA: PK3CA_HUMAN - Experimental evidence at protein level: Swiss-Prot protein existence level 1. Phosphoinositide-3-kinase (PI3K) phosphorylates phosphatidylinositol (PI) and its phosphorylated derivatives at position 3 of the inositol ring to produce 3-phosphoinositides (PubMed:15135396, PubMed:23936502, PubMed:28676499). Uses ATP and PtdIns(4,5)P2 (phosphatidylinositol 4,5-bisphosphate) to generate phosphatidylinositol 3,4,5-trisphosphate (PIP3) (PubMed:15135396, PubMed:28676499). PIP3 plays a key role by recruiting PH domain- containing proteins to the membrane, including AKT1 and PDPK1, activat
   6656..6680    -  protein_bind   attB2: mutant version of attB; recombination site for the Gateway® BP reaction BP Clonase™
   6688..6706    +  promoter       T3 promoter: promoter for bacteriophage T3 RNA polymerase
   6732..6750    -  promoter       T7 promoter: promoter for bacteriophage T7 RNA polymerase
   6756..6774    -  protein_bind   attB4 (fragment): mutant version of attB; core recombination site for the Gateway® BP reaction BP Clonase™
   6830..6871    +  CDS            V5 tag: epitope tag from simian virus 5
   6997..7459    +  misc_feature   IRES: internal ribosome entry site (IRES) of the encephalomyocarditis virus (EMCV)
   7473..8070    +  CDS            PuroR (fragment): puromycin N-acetyltransferase; pac from Streptomyces; confers resistance to puromycin
   8086..8674    +  misc_feature   WPRE: woodchuck hepatitis virus posttranscriptional regulatory element
   8682..8747    +  CDS            nef (fragment): NEF_HV1Z2 - Experimental evidence at protein level: Swiss-Prot protein existence level 1. Extracellular Nef protein targets CD4(+) T-lymphocytes for apoptosis by interacting with CXCR4 surface receptors. From Human immunodeficiency virus type 1 group M subtype D (isolate Z2/CDC-Z34) (HIV-1).
   8749..8982    +  LTR            3' LTR (ΔU3): self-inactivating 3' long terminal repeat (LTR) from HIV-1
   9187..9291    +  promoter       AmpR promoter: bla
   9292..10152   +  CDS            AmpR: β-lactamase; bla; confers resistance to ampicillin, carbenicillin, and related antibiotics
  10323..10911   +  rep_origin     ori: high-copy-number ColE1/pMB1/pBR322/pUC origin of replication
  11094..11148   +  CDS            lacI (fragment): lac repressor; lacI; The lac repressor binds to the lac operator to inhibit transcription in E. coli. This inhibition can be relieved by adding lactose or isopropyl-β-D-thiogalactopyranoside (IPTG).
  11154..11247   +  rep_origin     SV40 ori (fragment): SV40 origin of replication
  11272..11309   +  CDS            lacI (fragment): lac repressor; lacI; The lac repressor binds to the lac operator to inhibit transcription in E. coli. This inhibition can be relieved by adding lactose or isopropyl-β-D-thiogalactopyranoside (IPTG).
  11322..11343   +  protein_bind   CAP binding site: CAP binding activates transcription in the presence of cAMP. E. coli catabolite activator protein
  11358..11388   +  promoter       lac promoter: promoter for the E. coli lac operon
  11392..11414   +  protein_bind   lac operator (fragment): The lac repressor binds to the lac operator to inhibit transcription in E. coli. This inhibition can be relieved by adding lactose or isopropyl-β-D-thiogalactopyranoside (IPTG). lac repressor encoded by lacI
  11446..11529   +  polyA_signal   SV40 poly(A) signal (fragment): SV40 polyadenylation signal
  11696..329     +  CDS            nef (fragment) (across the origin): NEF_HV1BR - Experimental evidence at protein level: Swiss-Prot protein existence level 1. Extracellular Nef protein targets CD4(+) T-lymphocytes for apoptosis by interacting with CXCR4 surface receptors (PubMed:14990729). From Human immunodeficiency virus type 1 group M subtype B (isolate BRU/LAI) (HIV-1).
>Addgene plasmid #116533 | pHAGE-PIK3CA-R108L | addgene full sequence | sequence record 242846 | Addgene NGS Result
TGGAAGGGCTAATTCACTCCCAAAGAAGACAAGATATCCTTGATCTGTGGATCTACCACACACAAGGCTA
CTTCCCTGATTAGCAGAACTACACACCAGGGCCAGGGGTCAGATATCCACTGACCTTTGGATGGTGCTAC
AAGCTAGTACCAGTTGAGCCAGATAAGGTAGAAGAGGCCAATAAAGGAGAGAACACCAGCTTGTTACACC
CTGTGAGCCTGCATGGGATGGATGACCCGGAGAGAGAAGTGTTAGAGTGGAGGTTTGACAGCCGCCTAGC
ATTTCATCACGTGGCCCGAGAGCTGCATCCGGAGTACTTCAAGAACTGCTGATATCGAGCTTGCTACAAG
GGACTTTCCGCTGGGGACTTTCCAGGGAGGCGTGGCCTGGGCGGGACTGGGGAGTGGCGAGCCCTCAGAT
CCTGCATATAAGCAGCTGCTTTTTGCCTGTACTGGGTCTCTCTGGTTAGACCAGATCTGAGCCTGGGAGC
TCTCTGGCTAACTAGGGAACCCACTGCTTAAGCCTCAATAAAGCTTGCCTTGAGTGCTTCAAGTAGTGTG
TGCCCGTCTGTTGTGTGACTCTGGTAACTAGAGATCCCTCAGACCCTTTTAGTCAGTGTGGAAAATCTCT
AGCAGTGGCGCCCGAACAGGGACTTGAAAGCGAAAGGGAAACCAGAGGAGCTCTCTCGACGCAGGACTCG
GCTTGCTGAAGCGCGCACGGCAAGAGGCGAGGGGCGGCGACTGGTGAGTACGCCAAAAATTTTGACTAGC
GGAGGCTAGAAGGAGAGAGATGGGTGCGAGAGCGTCAGTATTAAGCGGGGGAGAATTAGATCGCGATGGG
AAAAAATTCGGTTAAGGCCAGGGGGAAAGAAAAAATATAAATTAAAACATATAGTATGGGCAAGCAGGGA
GCTAGAACGATTCGCAGTTAATCCTGGCCTGTTAGAAACATCAGAAGGCTGTAGACAAATACTGGGACAG
CTACAACCATCCCTTCAGACAGGATCAGAAGAACTTAGATCATTATATAATACAGTAGCAACCCTCTATT
GTGTGCATCAAAGGATAGAGATAAAAGACACCAAGGAAGCTTTAGACAAGATAGAGGAAGAGCAAAACAA
AAGTAAGACCACCGCACAGCAAGCGGCCGGCCGCTGATCTTCAGACCTGGAGGAGGAGATATGAGGGACA
ATTGGAGAAGTGAATTATATAAATATAAAGTAGTAAAAATTGAACCATTAGGAGTAGCACCCACCAAGGC
AAAGAGAAGAGTGGTGCAGAGAGAAAAAAGAGCAGTGGGAATAGGAGCTTTGTTCCTTGGGTTCTTGGGA
GCAGCAGGAAGCACTATGGGCGCAGCGTCAATGACGCTGACGGTACAGGCCAGACAATTATTGTCTGGTA
TAGTGCAGCAGCAGAACAATTTGCTGAGGGCTATTGAGGCGCAACAGCATCTGTTGCAACTCACAGTCTG
GGGCATCAAGCAGCTCCAGGCAAGAATCCTGGCTGTGGAAAGATACCTAAAGGATCAACAGCTCCTGGGG
ATTTGGGGTTGCTCTGGAAAACTCATTTGCACCACTGCTGTGCCTTGGAATGCTAGTTGGAGTAATAAAT
CTCTGGAACAGATTTGGAATCACACGACCTGGATGGAGTGGGACAGAGAAATTAACAATTACACAAGCTT
AATACACTCCTTAATTGAAGAATCGCAAAACCAGCAAGAAAAGAATGAACAAGAATTATTGGAATTAGAT
AAATGGGCAAGTTTGTGGAATTGGTTTAACATAACAAATTGGCTGTGGTATATAAAATTATTCATAATGA
TAGTAGGAGGCTTGGTAGGTTTAAGAATAGTTTTTGCTGTACTTTCTATAGTGAATAGAGTTAGGCAGGG
ATATTCACCATTATCGTTTCAGACCCACCTCCCAACCCCGAGGGGACCCGACAGGCCCGAAGGAATAGAA
GAAGAAGGTGGAGAGAGAGACAGAGACAGATCCATTCGATTAGTGAACGGATCTCGACGGTATCGCCGAA
TTCACAAATGGCAGTATTCATCCACAATTTTAAAAGAAAAGGGGGGATTGGGGGGTACAGTGCAGGGGAA
AGAATAGTAGACATAATAGCAACAGACATACAAACTAAAGAATTACAAAAACAAATTACAAAAATTCAAA
ATTTTCGGGTTTATTACAGGGACAGCAGAGATCCAGTTTGGACTAGTCGTGAGGCTCCGGTGCCCGTCAG
TGGGCAGAGCGCACATCGCCCACAGTCCCCGAGAAGTTGGGGGGAGGGGTCGGCAATTGAACCGGTGCCT
AGAGAAGGTGGCGCGGGGTAAACTGGGAAAGTGATGTCGTGTACTGGCTCCGCCTTTTTCCCGAGGGTGG
GGGAGAACCGTATATAAGTGCAGTAGTCGCCGTGAACGTTCTTTTTCGCAACGGGTTTGCCGCCAGAACA
CAGGTAAGTGCCGTGTGTGGTTCCCGCGGGCCTGGCCTCTTTACGGGTTATGGCCCTTGCGTGCCTTGAA
TTACTTCCACCTGGCTGCAGTACGTGATTCTTGATCCCGAGCTTCGGGTTGGAAGTGGGTGGGAGAGTTC
GAGGCCTTGCGCTTAAGGAGCCCCTTCGCCTCGTGCTTGAGTTGAGGCCTGGCCTGGGCGCTGGGGCCGC
CGCGTGCGAATCTGGTGGCACCTTCGCGCCTGTCTCGCTGCTTTCGATAAGTCTCTAGCCATTTAAAATT
TTTGATGACCTGCTGCGACGCTTTTTTTCTGGCAAGATAGTCTTGTAAATGCGGGCCAAGATCTGCACAC
TGGTATTTCGGTTTTTGGGGCCGCGGGCGGCGACGGGGCCCGTGCGTCCCAGCGCACATGTTCGGCGAGG
CGGGGCCTGCGAGCGCGGCCACCGAGAATCGGACGGGGGTAGTCTCAAGCTGGCCGGCCTGCTCTGGTGC
CTGGCCTCGCGCCGCCGTGTATCGCCCCGCCCTGGGCGGCAAGGCTGGCCCGGTCGGCACCAGTTGCGTG
AGCGGAAAGATGGCCGCTTCCCGGCCCTGCTGCAGGGAGCTCAAAATGGAGGACGCGGCGCTCGGGAGAG
CGGGCGGGTGAGTCACCCACACAAAGGAAAAGGGCCTTTCCGTCCTCAGCCGTCGCTTCATGTGACTCCA
CGGAGTACCGGGCGCCGTCCAGGCACCTCGATTAGTTCTCGAGCTTTTGGAGTACGTCGTCTTTAGGTTG
GGGGGAGGGGTTTTATGCGATGGAGTTTCCCCACACTGAGTGGGTGGAGACTGAAGTTAGGCCAGCTTGG
CACTTGATGTAATTCTCCTTGGAATTTGCCCTTTTTGAGTTTGGATCTTGGTTCATTCTCAAGCCTCAGA
CAGTGGTTCAAAGTTTTTTTCTTCCATTTCAGGTGTCGTGAAGCGGCCCTGCAGATATCAACAAGTTTGT
ACAAAAAAGCAGGCACCATGCCTCCAAGACCATCATCAGGTGAACTGTGGGGCATCCACTTGATGCCCCC
AAGAATCCTAGTAGAATGTTTACTACCAAATGGAATGATAGTGACTTTAGAATGCCTCCGTGAGGCTACA
TTAATAACCATAAAGCATGAACTATTTAAAGAAGCAAGAAAATACCCCCTCCATCAACTTCTTCAAGATG
AATCTTCTTACATTTTCGTAAGTGTTACTCAAGAAGCAGAAAGGGAAGAATTTTTTGATGAAACAAGACG
ACTTTGTGACCTTCGGCTTTTTCAACCCTTTTTAAAAGTAATTGAACCAGTAGGCAACCTTGAAGAAAAG
ATCCTCAATCGAGAAATTGGTTTTGCTATCGGCATGCCAGTGTGTGAATTTGATATGGTTAAAGATCCAG
AAGTACAGGACTTCCGAAGAAATATTCTGAACGTTTGTAAAGAAGCTGTGGATCTTAGGGACCTCAATTC
ACCTCATAGTAGAGCAATGTATGTCTATCCTCCAAATGTAGAATCTTCACCAGAATTGCCAAAGCACATA
TATAATAAATTAGATAAAGGGCAAATAATAGTGGTGATCTGGGTAATAGTTTCTCCAAATAATGACAAGC
AGAAGTATACTCTGAAAATCAACCATGACTGTGTACCAGAACAAGTAATTGCTGAAGCAATCAGGAAAAA
AACTCGAAGTATGTTGCTATCCTCTGAACAACTAAAACTCTGTGTTTTAGAATATCAGGGCAAGTATATT
TTAAAAGTGTGTGGATGTGATGAATACTTCCTAGAAAAATATCCTCTGAGTCAGTATAAGTATATAAGAA
GCTGTATAATGCTTGGGAGGATGCCCAATTTGATGTTGATGGCTAAAGAAAGCCTTTATTCTCAACTGCC
AATGGACTGTTTTACAATGCCATCTTATTCCAGACGCATTTCCACAGCTACACCATATATGAATGGAGAA
ACATCTACAAAATCCCTTTGGGTTATAAATAGTGCACTCAGAATAAAAATTCTTTGTGCAACCTACGTGA
ATGTAAATATTCGAGACATTGATAAGATCTATGTTCGAACAGGTATCTACCATGGAGGAGAACCCTTATG
TGACAATGTGAACACTCAAAGAGTACCTTGTTCCAATCCCAGGTGGAATGAATGGCTGAATTATGATATA
TACATTCCTGATCTTCCTCGTGCTGCTCGACTTTGCCTTTCCATTTGCTCTGTTAAAGGCCGAAAGGGTG
CTAAAGAGGAACACTGTCCATTGGCATGGGGAAATATAAACTTGTTTGATTACACAGACACTCTAGTATC
TGGAAAAATGGCTTTGAATCTTTGGCCAGTACCTCATGGATTAGAAGATTTGCTGAACCCTATTGGTGTT
ACTGGATCAAATCCAAATAAAGAAACTCCATGCTTAGAGTTGGAGTTTGACTGGTTCAGCAGTGTGGTAA
AGTTCCCAGATATGTCAGTGATTGAAGAGCATGCCAATTGGTCTGTATCCCGAGAAGCAGGATTTAGCTA
TTCCCACGCAGGACTGAGTAACAGACTAGCTAGAGACAATGAATTAAGGGAAAATGACAAAGAACAGCTC
AAAGCAATTTCTACACGAGATCCTCTCTCTGAAATCACTGAGCAGGAGAAAGATTTTCTATGGAGTCACA
GACACTATTGTGTAACTATCCCCGAAATTCTACCCAAATTGCTTCTGTCTGTTAAATGGAATTCTAGAGA
TGAAGTAGCCCAGATGTATTGCTTGGTAAAAGATTGGCCTCCAATCAAACCTGAACAGGCTATGGAACTT
CTGGACTGTAATTACCCAGATCCTATGGTTCGAGGTTTTGCTGTTCGGTGCTTGGAAAAATATTTAACAG
ATGACAAACTTTCTCAGTATTTAATTCAGCTAGTACAGGTCCTAAAATATGAACAATATTTGGATAACTT
GCTTGTGAGATTTTTACTGAAGAAAGCATTGACTAATCAAAGGATTGGGCACTTTTTCTTTTGGCATTTA
AAATCTGAGATGCACAATAAAACAGTTAGCCAGAGGTTTGGCCTGCTTTTGGAGTCCTATTGTCGTGCAT
GTGGGATGTATTTGAAGCACCTGAATAGGCAAGTCGAGGCAATGGAAAAGCTCATTAACTTAACTGACAT
TCTCAAACAGGAGAAGAAGGATGAAACACAAAAGGTACAGATGAAGTTTTTAGTTGAGCAAATGAGGCGA
CCAGATTTCATGGATGCTCTACAGGGCTTTCTGTCTCCTCTAAACCCTGCTCATCAACTAGGAAACCTCA
GGCTTGAAGAGTGTCGAATTATGTCCTCTGCAAAAAGGCCACTGTGGTTGAATTGGGAGAACCCAGACAT
CATGTCAGAGTTACTGTTTCAGAACAATGAGATCATCTTTAAAAATGGGGATGATTTACGGCAAGATATG
CTAACACTTCAAATTATTCGTATTATGGAAAATATCTGGCAAAATCAAGGTCTTGATCTTCGAATGTTAC
CTTATGGTTGTCTGTCAATCGGTGACTGTGTGGGACTTATTGAGGTGGTGCGAAATTCTCACACTATTAT
GCAAATTCAGTGCAAAGGCGGCTTGAAAGGTGCACTGCAGTTCAACAGCCACACACTACATCAGTGGCTC
AAAGACAAGAACAAAGGAGAAATATATGATGCAGCCATTGACCTGTTTACACGTTCATGTGCTGGATACT
GTGTAGCTACCTTCATTTTGGGAATTGGAGATCGTCACAATAGTAACATCATGGTGAAAGACGATGGACA
ACTGTTTCATATAGATTTTGGACACTTTTTGGATCACAAGAAGAAAAAATTTGGTTATAAACGAGAACGT
GTGCCATTTGTTTTGACACAGGATTTCTTAATAGTGATTAGTAAAGGAGCCCAAGAATGCACAAAGACAA
GAGAATTTGAGAGGTTTCAGGAGATGTGTTACAAGGCTTATCTAGCTATTCGACAGCATGCCAATCTCTT
CATAAATCTTTTCTCAATGATGCTTGGCTCTGGAATGCCAGAACTACAATCTTTTGATGACATTGCATAC
ATTCGAAAGACCCTAGCCTTAGATAAAACTGAGCAAGAGGCTTTGGAGTATTTCATGAAACAAATGAATG
ATGCACATCATGGTGGCTGGACAACAAAAATGGATTGGATCTTCCACACAATTAAACAGCATGCATTGAA
CTAGAACCCAGCTTTCTTGTACAAAGTGGTGATATCCAATTAACCCTCACTAAAGGAAATTAGTTGAAAG
TATGAGAAAGCCCTATAGTGAGTCGTATTACCACCCAACTTTTCTATACAAAGTGGTTGATATCCAGCAC
AGTGGCGGCCGCTCGAGTCTAGAGGGCCCGCGGTTCGAAGGTAAGCCTATCCCTAACCCTCTCCTCGGTC
TCGATTCTACGCGTACCGGTTAGTAATGAGATCCCTCCCCCCCCCCTAACGTTACTGGCCGAAGCCGCTT
GGAATAAGGCCGGTGTGCGTTTGTCTATATGTTATTTTCCACCATATTGCCGTCTTTTGGCAATGTGAGG
GCCCGGAAACCTGGCCCTGTCTTCTTGACGAGCATTCCTAGGGGTCTTTCCCCTCTCGCCAAAGGAATGC
AAGGTCTGTTGAATGTCGTGAAGGAAGCAGTTCCTCTGGAAGCTTCTTGAAGACAAACAACGTCTGTAGC
GACCCTTTGCAGGCAGCGGAACCCCCCACCTGGCGACAGGTGCCTCTGCGGCCAAAAGCCACGTGTATAA
GATACACCTGCAAAGGCGGCACAACCCCAGTGCCACGTTGTGAGTTGGATAGTTGTGGAAAGAGTCAAAT
GGCTCTCCTCAAGCGTATTCAACAAGGGGCTGAAGGATGCCCAGAAGGTACCCCATTGTATGGGATCTGA
TCTGGGGCCTCGGTGCACATGCTTTACATGTGTTTAGTCGAGGTTAAAAAAACGTCTAGGCCCCCCGAAC
CACGGGGACGTGGTTTTCCTTTGAAAAACACGATGATAATATGGCCACACATATGACCGAGTACAAGCCC
ACGGTGCGCCTCGCCACCCGCGACGACGTCCCCAGGGCCGTACGCACCCTCGCCGCCGCGTTCGCCGACT
ACCCCGCCACGCGCCACACCGTCGATCCGGACCGCCACATCGAGCGGGTCACCGAGCTGCAAGAACTCTT
CCTCACGCGCGTCGGGCTCGACATCGGCAAGGTGTGGGTCGCGGACGACGGCGCCGCGGTGGCGGTCTGG
ACCACGCCGGAGAGCGTCGAAGCGGGGGCGGTGTTCGCCGAGATCGGCCCGCGCATGGCCGAGTTGAGCG
GTTCCCGGCTGGCCGCGCAGCAACAGATGGAAGGCCTCCTGGCGCCGCACCGGCCCAAGGAGCCCGCGTG
GTTCCTGGCCACCGTCGGCGTCTCGCCCGACCACCAGGGCAAGGGTCTGGGCAGCGCCGTCGTGCTCCCC
GGAGTGGAGGCGGCCGAGCGCGCCGGGGTGCCCGCCTTCCTGGAGACCTCCGCGCCCCGCAACCTCCCCT
TCTACGAGCGGCTCGGCTTCACCGTCACCGCCGACGTCGAGGTGCCCGAAGGACCGCGCACCTGGTGCAT
GACCCGCAAGCCCGGTGCCTAAATCGATAGATCCTAATCAACCTCTGGATTACAAAATTTGTGAAAGATT
GACTGGTATTCTTAACTATGTTGCTCCTTTTACGCTATGTGGATACGCTGCTTTAATGCCTTTGTATCAT
GCTATTGCTTCCCGTATGGCTTTCATTTTCTCCTCCTTGTATAAATCCTGGTTGCTGTCTCTTTATGAGG
AGTTGTGGCCCGTTGTCAGGCAACGTGGCGTGGTGTGCACTGTGTTTGCTGACGCAACCCCCACTGGTTG
GGGCATTGCCACCACCTGTCAGCTCCTTTCCGGGACTTTCGCTTTCCCCCTCCCTATTGCCACGGCGGAA
CTCATCGCCGCCTGCCTTGCCCGCTGCTGGACAGGGGCTCGGCTGTTGGGCACTGACAATTCCGTGGTGT
TGTCGGGGAAATCATCGTCCTTTCCTTGGCTGCTCGCCTGTGTTGCCACCTGGATTCTGCGCGGGACGTC
CTTCTGCTACGTCCCTTCGGCCCTCAATCCAGCGGACCTTCCTTCCCGCGGCCTGCTGCCGGCTCTGCGG
CCTCTTCCGCGTCTTCGCCTTCGCCCTCAGACGAGTCGGATCTCCCTTTGGGCCGCCTCCCCGCCTGAGA
TCCTTTAAGACCAATGACTTACAAGGCAGCTGTAGATCTTAGCCACTTTTTAAAAGAAAAGGGGGGACTG
GAAGGGCTAATTCACTCCCAACGAAGACAAGATCTGCTTTTTGCTTGTACTGGGTCTCTCTGGTTAGACC
AGATCTGAGCCTGGGAGCTCTCTGGCTAACTAGGGAACCCACTGCTTAAGCCTCAATAAAGCTTGCCTTG
AGTGCTTCAAGTAGTGTGTGCCCGTCTGTTGTGTGACTCTGGTAACTAGAGATCCCTCAGACCCTTTTAG
TCAGTGTGGAAAATCTCTAGCAGTAGTAGTTCATGTCATCTTATTATTCAGTATTTATAACTTGCAAAGA
AATGAATATCAGAGAGTGAGAGGCCCGGGTTAATTAAGGAAAGGGCTAGATCATTCTTGAAGACGAAAGG
GCCTCGTGATACGCCTATTTTTATAGGTTAATGTCATGATAATAATGGTTTCTTAGACGTCAGGTGGCAC
TTTTCGGGGAAATGTGCGCGGAACCCCTATTTGTTTATTTTTCTAAATACATTCAAATATGTATCCGCTC
ATGAGACAATAACCCTGATAAATGCTTCAATAATATTGAAAAAGGAAGAGTATGAGTATTCAACATTTCC
GTGTCGCCCTTATTCCCTTTTTTGCGGCATTTTGCCTTCCTGTTTTTGCTCACCCAGAAACGCTGGTGAA
AGTAAAAGATGCTGAAGATCAGTTGGGTGCACGAGTGGGTTACATCGAACTGGATCTCAACAGCGGTAAG
ATCCTTGAGAGTTTTCGCCCCGAAGAACGTTTTCCAATGATGAGCACTTTTAAAGTTCTGCTATGTGGCG
CGGTATTATCCCGTGTTGACGCCGGGCAAGAGCAACTCGGTCGCCGCATACACTATTCTCAGAATGACTT
GGTTGAGTACTCACCAGTCACAGAAAAGCATCTTACGGATGGCATGACAGTAAGAGAATTATGCAGTGCT
GCCATAACCATGAGTGATAACACTGCGGCCAACTTACTTCTGACAACGATCGGAGGACCGAAGGAGCTAA
CCGCTTTTTTGCACAACATGGGGGATCATGTAACTCGCCTTGATCGTTGGGAACCGGAGCTGAATGAAGC
CATACCAAACGACGAGCGTGACACCACGATGCCTGTAGCAATGGCAACAACGTTGCGCAAACTATTAACT
GGCGAACTACTTACTCTAGCTTCCCGGCAACAATTAATAGACTGGATGGAGGCGGATAAAGTTGCAGGAC
CACTTCTGCGCTCGGCCCTTCCGGCTGGCTGGTTTATTGCTGATAAATCTGGAGCCGGTGAGCGTGGGTC
TCGCGGTATCATTGCAGCACTGGGGCCAGATGGTAAGCCCTCCCGTATCGTAGTTATCTACACGACGGGG
AGTCAGGCAACTATGGATGAACGAAATAGACAGATCGCTGAGATAGGTGCCTCACTGATTAAGCATTGGT
AACTGTCAGACCAAGTTTACTCATATATACTTTAGATTGATTTAAAACTTCATTTTTAATTTAAAAGGAT
CTAGGTGAAGATCCTTTTTGATAATCTCATGACCAAAATCCCTTAACGTGAGTTTTCGTTCCACTGAGCG
TCAGACCCCGTAGAAAAGATCAAAGGATCTTCTTGAGATCCTTTTTTTCTGCGCGTAATCTGCTGCTTGC
AAACAAAAAAACCACCGCTACCAGCGGTGGTTTGTTTGCCGGATCAAGAGCTACCAACTCTTTTTCCGAA
GGTAACTGGCTTCAGCAGAGCGCAGATACCAAATACTGTTCTTCTAGTGTAGCCGTAGTTAGGCCACCAC
TTCAAGAACTCTGTAGCACCGCCTACATACCTCGCTCTGCTAATCCTGTTACCAGTGGCTGCTGCCAGTG
GCGATAAGTCGTGTCTTACCGGGTTGGACTCAAGACGATAGTTACCGGATAAGGCGCAGCGGTCGGGCTG
AACGGGGGGTTCGTGCACACAGCCCAGCTTGGAGCGAACGACCTACACCGAACTGAGATACCTACAGCGT
GAGCTATGAGAAAGCGCCACGCTTCCCGAAGGGAGAAAGGCGGACAGGTATCCGGTAAGCGGCAGGGTCG
GAACAGGAGAGCGCACGAGGGAGCTTCCAGGGGGAAACGCCTGGTATCTTTATAGTCCTGTCGGGTTTCG
CCACCTCTGACTTGAGCGTCGATTTTTGTGATGCTCGTCAGGGGGGCGGAGCCTATGGAAAAACGCCAGC
AACGCGGCCTTTTTACGGTTCCTGGCCTTTTGCTGGCCTTTTGCTCACATGTTCTTTCCTGCGTTATCCC
CTGATTCTGTGGATAACCGTATTACCGCCTTTGAGTGAGCTGATACCGCTCGCCGCAGCCGAACGACCGA
GCGCAGCGAGTCAGTGAGCGAGGAAGCGGAAGAGCGCCCAATACGCAAACCGCCTCTCCCCGCGCGTTGG
CCGATTCATTAATGCAGCAAGCTCATGGCTGACTAATTTTTTTTATTTATGCAGAGGCCGAGGCCGCCTC
GGCCTCTGAGCTATTCCAGAAGTAGTGAGGAGGCTTTTTTGGAGGCCTAGGCTTTTGCAAAAAGCTCCCC
GTGGCACGACAGGTTTCCCGACTGGAAAGCGGGCAGTGAGCGCAACGCAATTAATGTGAGTTAGCTCACT
CATTAGGCACCCCAGGCTTTACACTTTATGCTTCCGGCTCGTATGTTGTGTGGAATTGTGAGCGGATAAC
AATTTCACACAGGAAACAGCTATGACATGATTACGAATTTCACAAATAAAGCATTTTTTTCACTGCATTC
TAGTTGTGGTTTGTCCAAACTCATCAATGTATCTTATCATGTCTGGATCAACTGGATAACTCAAGCTAAC
CAAAATCATCCCAAACTTCCCACCCCATACCCTATTACCACTGCCAATTACCTGTGGTTTCATTTACTCT
AAACCTGTGATTCCTCTGAATTATTTTCATTTTAAAGAAATTGTATTTGTTAAATATGTACTACAAACTT
AGTAGT
