>Addgene plasmid #116533 | pHAGE-PIK3CA-R108L | depositor partial sequence | sequence record 219407 | insert
ATGCCTCCACGACCATCATCAGGTGAACTGTGGGGCATCCACTTGATGCCCCCAAGAATCCTAGTAGAAT
GTTTACTACCAAATGGAATGATAGTGACTTTAGAATGCCTCCGTGAGGCTACATTAATAACCATAAAGCA
TGAACTATTTAAAGAAGCAAGAAAATACCCCCTCCATCAACTTCTTCAAGATGAATCTTCTTACATTTTC
GTAAGTGTTACTCAAGAAGCAGAAAGGGAAGAATTTTTTGATGAAACAAGACGACTTTGTGACCTTCGGC
TTTTTCAACCCTTTTTAAAAGTAATTGAACCAGTAGGCAACCTTGAAGAAAAGATCCTCAATCGAGAAAT
TGGTTTTGCTATCGGCATGCCAGTGTGTGAATTTGATATGGTTAAAGATCCAGAAGTACAGGACTTCCGA
AGAAATATTCTGAACGTTTGTAAAGAAGCTGTGGATCTTAGGGACCTCAATTCACCTCATAGTAGAGCAA
TGTATGTCTATCCTCCAAATGTAGAATCTTCACCAGAATTGCCAAAGCACATATATAATAAATTAGATAA
AGGGCAAATAATAGTGGTGATCTGGGTAATAGTTTCTCCAAATAATGACAAGCAGAAGTATACTCTGAAA
ATCAACCATGACTGTGTACCAGAACAAGTAATTGCTGAAGCAATCAGGAAAAAAACTCGAAGTATGTTGC
TATCCTCTGAACAACTAAAACTCTGTGTTTTAGAATATCAGGGCAAGTATATTTTAAAAGTGTGTGGATG
TGATGAATACTTCCTAGAAAAATATCCTCTGAGTCAGTATAAGTATATAAGAAGCTGTATAATGCTTGGG
AGGATGCCCAATTTGATGTTGATGGCTAAAGAAAGCCTTTATTCTCAACTGCCAATGGACTGTTTTACAA
TGCCATCTTATTCCAGACGCATTTCCACAGCTACACCATATATGAATGGAGAAACATCTACAAAATCCCT
TTGGGTTATAAATAGTGCACTCAGAATAAAAATTCTTTGTGCAACCTACGTGAATGTAAATATTCGAGAC
ATTGATAAGATCTATGTTCGAACAGGTATCTACCATGGAGGAGAACCCTTATGTGACAATGTGAACACTC
AAAGAGTACCTTGTTCCAATCCCAGGTGGAATGAATGGCTGAATTATGATATATACATTCCTGATCTTCC
TCGTGCTGCTCGACTTTGCCTTTCCATTTGCTCTGTTAAAGGCCGAAAGGGTGCTAAAGAGGAACACTGT
CCATTGGCATGGGGAAATATAAACTTGTTTGATTACACAGACACTCTAGTATCTGGAAAAATGGCTTTGA
ATCTTTGGCCAGTACCTCATGGATTAGAAGATTTGCTGAACCCTATTGGTGTTACTGGATCAAATCCAAA
TAAAGAAACTCCATGCTTAGAGTTGGAGTTTGACTGGTTCAGCAGTGTGGTAAAGTTCCCAGATATGTCA
GTGATTGAAGAGCATGCCAATTGGTCTGTATCCCGAGAAGCAGGATTTAGCTATTCCCACGCAGGACTGA
GTAACAGACTAGCTAGAGACAATGAATTAAGGGAAAATGACAAAGAACAGCTCAAAGCAATTTCTACACG
AGATCCTCTCTCTGAAATCACTGAGCAGGAGAAAGATTTTCTATGGAGTCACAGACACTATTGTGTAACT
ATCCCCGAAATTCTACCCAAATTGCTTCTGTCTGTTAAATGGAATTCTAGAGATGAAGTAGCCCAGATGT
ATTGCTTGGTAAAAGATTGGCCTCCAATCAAACCTGAACAGGCTATGGAACTTCTGGACTGTAATTACCC
AGATCCTATGGTTCGAGGTTTTGCTGTTCGGTGCTTGGAAAAATATTTAACAGATGACAAACTTTCTCAG
TATTTAATTCAGCTAGTACAGGTCCTAAAATATGAACAATATTTGGATAACTTGCTTGTGAGATTTTTAC
TGAAGAAAGCATTGACTAATCAAAGGATTGGGCACTTTTTCTTTTGGCATTTAAAATCTGAGATGCACAA
TAAAACAGTTAGCCAGAGGTTTGGCCTGCTTTTGGAGTCCTATTGTCGTGCATGTGGGATGTATTTGAAG
CACCTGAATAGGCAAGTCGAGGCAATGGAAAAGCTCATTAACTTAACTGACATTCTCAAACAGGAGAAGA
AGGATGAAACACAAAAGGTACAGATGAAGTTTTTAGTTGAGCAAATGAGGCGACCAGATTTCATGGATGC
TCTACAGGGCTTTCTGTCTCCTCTAAACCCTGCTCATCAACTAGGAAACCTCAGGCTTGAAGAGTGTCGA
ATTATGTCCTCTGCAAAAAGGCCACTGTGGTTGAATTGGGAGAACCCAGACATCATGTCAGAGTTACTGT
TTCAGAACAATGAGATCATCTTTAAAAATGGGGATGATTTACGGCAAGATATGCTAACACTTCAAATTAT
TCGTATTATGGAAAATATCTGGCAAAATCAAGGTCTTGATCTTCGAATGTTACCTTATGGTTGTCTGTCA
ATCGGTGACTGTGTGGGACTTATTGAGGTGGTGCGAAATTCTCACACTATTATGCAAATTCAGTGCAAAG
GCGGCTTGAAAGGTGCACTGCAGTTCAACAGCCACACACTACATCAGTGGCTCAAAGACAAGAACAAAGG
AGAAATATATGATGCAGCCATTGACCTGTTTACACGTTCATGTGCTGGATACTGTGTAGCTACCTTCATT
TTGGGAATTGGAGATCGTCACAATAGTAACATCATGGTGAAAGACGATGGACAACTGTTTCATATAGATT
TTGGACACTTTTTGGATCACAAGAAGAAAAAATTTGGTTATAAACGAGAACGTGTGCCATTTGTTTTGAC
ACAGGATTTCTTAATAGTGATTAGTAAAGGAGCCCAAGAATGCACAAAGACAAGAGAATTTGAGAGGTTT
CAGGAGATGTGTTACAAGGCTTATCTAGCTATTCGACAGCATGCCAATCTCTTCATAAATCTTTTCTCAA
TGATGCTTGGCTCTGGAATGCCAGAACTACAATCTTTTGATGACATTGCATACATTCGAAAGACCCTAGC
CTTAGATAAAACTGAGCAAGAGGCTTTGGAGTATTTCATGAAACAAATGAATGATGCACATCATGGTGGC
TGGACAACAAAAATGGATTGGATCTTCCACACAATTAAACAGCATGCATTGAACTGA
